>Addgene plasmid #51405 | pIC292 | depositor full sequence | sequence record 104538 | pIC292 sequence 6361 bps
CTGCAGCCTGAATATGGGCCAAACAGGATATCTGTGGTAAGCAGTTCCTGCCCCGGCTCAGGGCCAAGAA
CAGATGGAACAGCTGAATATGGGCCAAACAGGATATCTGTGGTAAGCAGTTCCTGCCCCGGCTCAGGGCC
AAGAACAGATGGTCCCCAGATGCGGTCCAGCCCTCAGCAGTTTCTAGAGAACCATCAGATGTTTCCAGGG
TGCCCCAAGGACCTGAAATGACCCTGTGCCTTATTTGAACTAACCAATCAGTTCGCTTCTCGCTTCTGTT
CGCGCGCTTCTGCTCCCCGAGCTCAATAAAAGAGCCCACAACCCCTCACTCGGGGCGCCAGTCCTCCGAT
TGACTGAGTCGCCCGGGTACCCGTGTATCCAATAAACCCTCTTGCAGTTGCATCCGACTTGTGGTCTCGC
TGTTCCTTGGGAGGGTCTCCTCTGAGTGATTGACTACCCGTCAGCGGGGGTCTTTCATTTGGGGGCTCGT
CCGGGATCGGGAGACCCCTGCCCAGGGACCACCGACCCACCACCGGGAGGTAAGCTGGCCAGCAACTTAT
CTGTGTCTGTCCGATTGTCTAGTGTCTATGACTGATTTTATGCGCCTGCGTCGGTACTAGTTAGCTAACT
AGCTCTGTATCTGGCGGACCCGTGGTGGAACTGACGAGTTCTGAACACCCGGCCGCAACCCTGGGAGACG
TCCCAGGGACTTTGGGGGCCGTTTTTGTGGCCCGACCTGAGGAAGGGAGTCGATGTGGAATCCGACCCCG
TCAGGATATGTGGTTCTGGTAGGAGACGAGAACCTAAAACAGTTCCCGCCTCCGTCTGAATTTTTGCTTT
CGGTTTGGAACCGAAGCCGCGCGTCTTGTCTGCTGCAGCATCGTTCTGTGTTGTCTCTGTCTGACTGTGT
TTCTGTATTTGTCTGAAAATTAGGGCCAGACTGTTACCACTCCCTTAAGTTTGACCTTAGATCACTGGAA
AGATGTCGAGCGGCTCGCTCACAACCAGTCGGTAGATGTCAAGAAGAGACGTTGGGTTACCTTCTGCTCT
GCAGAATGGCCAACCTTTAACGTCGGATGGCCGCGAGACGGCACCTTTAACCGAGACCTCATCACCCAGG
TTAAGATCAAGGTCTTTTCACCTGGCCCGCATGGACACCCAGACCAGGTCCCCTACATCGTGACCTGGGA
AGCCTTGGCTTTTGACCCCCCTCCCTGGGTCAAGCCCTTTGTACACCCTAAGCCTCCGCCTCCTCTTCTT
CCATCCGCGCCGTCTCTCCCCCTTGAACCTCCTCTTTCGACCCCGCCTCAATCCTCCCTTTATCCAGCCC
TCACTCCTTCTCTAGGCGCCGGCCGGATCCCAGTGTGGTGGTACGCTACCGGTCGCCACCATGGTGAGCA
AGGGCGAGGAGCTGTTCACCGGGGTGGTGCCCATCCTGGTCGAGCTGGACGGCGACGTAAACGGCCACAA
GTTCAGCGTGTCCGGCGAGGGCGAGGGCGATGCCACCTACGGCAAGCTGACCCTGAAGTTCATCTGCACC
ACCGGCAAGCTGCCCGTGCCCTGGCCCACCCTCGTGACCACCCTGACCTACGGCGTGCAGTGCTTCAGCC
GCTACCCCGACCACATGAAGCAGCACGACTTCTTCAAGTCCGCCATGCCCGAAGGCTACGTCCAGGAGCG
CACCATCTTCTTCAAGGACGACGGCAACTACAAGACCCGCGCCGAGGTGAAGTTCGAGGGCGACACCCTG
GTGAACCGCATCGAGCTGAAGGGCATCGACTTCAAGGAGGACGGCAACATCCTGGGGCACAAGCTGGAGT
ACAACTACAACAGCCACAACGTCTATATCATGGCCGACAAGCAGAAGAACGGCATCAAGGTGAACTTCAA
GATCCGCCACAACATCGAGGACGGCAGCGTGCAGCTCGCCGACCACTACCAGCAGAACACCCCCATCGGC
GACGGCCCCGTGCTGCTGCCCGACAACCACTACCTGAGCACCCAGTCCGCCCTGAGCAAAGACCCCAACG
AGAAGCGCGATCACATGGTCCTGCTGGAGTTCGTGACCGCCGCCGGGATCACTCTCGGCATGGACGAGCT
GTACAAGTCCGGAGGGGATCGGTGGAGCTCCACCGGTGGCGGCCGCTCTAGAGAGAATCTTTATTTTCAG
GGCGCCGCCAAATTCAAAGAAACCGCTGCTGCTAAATTCGAACGCCAGCACATGGACAGCGGAGGTGGAG
GTACTAGTCTCGAGATGGAGGCGGAGGTCGATAAGCTGGAACTGATGTTCCAGAAAGCTGAGTCTGATCT
GGATTACATTCAATACAGGCTGGAATATGAAATCAAGACTAATCATCCTGATTCAGCAAGTGAGAAAAAT
CCAGTTACACTCTTAAAGGAATTGTCAGTGATAAAGTCTCGATATCAAACTTTGTATGCCCGCTTTAAAC
CAGTTGCTGTTGAGCAGAAAGAGAGTAAGAGCCGCATTTGTGCTACTGTGAAAAAGACTATGAATATGAT
ACAAAAACTACAGAAGCAAACAGACCTGGAGCTGTCACCACTGACTAAAGAAGAGAAAACTGCGGCAGAG
CAATTCAAATTTCACATGCCAGATTTATGACCGCGGGCCCGGGATCCACCGGATCTAGATAACTGATCAT
AATCAGCCATACCACATTTGTAGAGGTTTTACTTGCTTTAAAAAACCTCCCACACCTCCCCCTGAACCTG
AAACATAAAATGAATGCAATTCGCCAGCACAGTGGTCGACCCTGTGGAATGTGTGTCAGTTAGGGTGTGG
AAAGTCCCCAGGCTCCCCAGCAGGCAGAAGTATGCAAAGCATGCATCTCAATTAGTCAGCAACCAGGTGT
GGAAAGTCCCCAGGCTCCCCAGCAGGCAGAAGTATGCAAAGCATGCATCTCAATTAGTCAGCAACCATAG
TCCCGCCCCTAACTCCGCCCATCCCGCCCCTAACTCCGCCCAGTTCCGCCCATTCTCCGCCCCATGGCTG
ACTAATTTTTTTTATTTATGCAGAGGCCGAGGCCGCCTCGGCCTCTGAGCTATTCCAGAAGTAGTGAGGA
GGCTTTTTTGGAGGCCTAGGCTTTTGCAAAAAGCTTGAGCACGTGTTGACAATTAATCATCGGCATAGTA
TATCGGCATAGTATAATACGACAAGGTGAGGAACTAAACCATGGCCAAGCCTTTGTCTCAAGAAGAATCC
ACCCTCATTGAAAGAGCAACGGCTACAATCAACAGCATCCCCATCTCTGAAGACTACAGCGTCGCCAGCG
CAGCTCTCTCTAGCGACGGCCGCATCTTCACTGGTGTCAATGTATATCATTTTACTGGGGGACCTTGTGC
AGAACTCGTGGTGCTGGGCACTGCTGCTGCTGCGGCAGCTGGCAACCTGACTTGTATCGTCGCGATCGGA
AATGAGAACAGGGGCATCTTGAGCCCCTGCGGACGGTGCCGACAGGTGCTTCTCGATCTGCATCCTGGGA
TCAAAGCCATAGTGAAGGACAGTGATGGACAGCCGACGGCAGTTGGGATTCGTGAATTGCTGCCCTCTGG
TTATGTGTGGGAGGGCTAAGCACTTCATCGATAAAATAAAAGATTTTATTTAGTCTCCAGAAAAAGGGGG
GAATGAAAGACCCCACCTGTAGGTTTGGCAAGCTAGCTTAAGTAACGCCATTTTGCAAGGCATGGAAAAA
TACATAACTGAGAATAGAGAAGTTCAGATCAAGGTCAGGAACAGATGGAACAGCTGAATATGGGCCAAAC
AGGATATCTGTGGTAAGCAGTTCCTGCCCCGGCTCAGGGCCAAGAACAGATGGAACAGCTGAATATGGGC
CAAACAGGATATCTGTGGTAAGCAGTTCCTGCCCCGGCTCAGGGCCAAGAACAGATGGTCCCCAGATGCG
GTCCAGCCCTCAGCAGTTTCTAGAGAACCATCAGATGTTTCCAGGGTGCCCCAAGGACCTGAAATGACCC
TGTGCCTTATTTGAACTAACCAATCAGTTCGCTTCTCGCTTCTGTTCGCGCGCTTCTGCTCCCCGAGCTC
AATAAAAGAGCCCACAACCCCTCACTCGGGGCGCCAGTCCTCCGATTGACTGAGTCGCCCGGGTACCCGT
GTATCCAATAAACCCTCTTGCAGTTGCATCCGACTTGTGGTCTCGCTGTTCCTTGGGAGGGTCTCCTCTG
AGTGATTGACTACCCGTCAGCGGGGGTCTTTCATTTCCGACTTGTGGTCTCGCTGCCTTGGGAGGGTCTC
CTCTGAGTGATTGACTACCCGTCAGCGGGGGTCTTCACATGCAGCATGTATCAAAATTAATTTGGTTTTT
TTTCTTAAGTATTTACATTAAATGGCCATAGTTGCATTAATGAATCGGCCAACGCGCGGGGAGAGGCGGT
TTGCGTATTGGCGCTCTTCCGCTTCCTCGCTCACTGACTCGCTGCGCTCGGTCGTTCGGCTGCGGCGAGC
GGTATCAGCTCACTCAAAGGCGGTAATACGGTTATCCACAGAATCAGGGGATAACGCAGGAAAGAACATG
TGAGCAAAAGGCCAGCAAAAGGCCAGGAACCGTAAAAAGGCCGCGTTGCTGGCGTTTTTCCATAGGCTCC
GCCCCCCTGACGAGCATCACAAAAATCGACGCTCAAGTCAGAGGTGGCGAAACCCGACAGGACTATAAAG
ATACCAGGCGTTTCCCCCTGGAAGCTCCCTCGTGCGCTCTCCTGTTCCGACCCTGCCGCTTACCGGATAC
CTGTCCGCCTTTCTCCCTTCGGGAAGCGTGGCGCTTTCTCATAGCTCACGCTGTAGGTATCTCAGTTCGG
TGTAGGTCGTTCGCTCCAAGCTGGGCTGTGTGCACGAACCCCCCGTTCAGCCCGACCGCTGCGCCTTATC
CGGTAACTATCGTCTTGAGTCCAACCCGGTAAGACACGACTTATCGCCACTGGCAGCAGCCACTGGTAAC
AGGATTAGCAGAGCGAGGTATGTAGGCGGTGCTACAGAGTTCTTGAAGTGGTGGCCTAACTACGGCTACA
CTAGAAGGACAGTATTTGGTATCTGCGCTCTGCTGAAGCCAGTTACCTTCGGAAAAAGAGTTGGTAGCTC
TTGATCCGGCAAACAAACCACCGCTGGTAGCGGTGGTTTTTTTGTTTGCAAGCAGCAGATTACGCGCAGA
AAAAAAGGATCTCAAGAAGATCCTTTGATCTTTTCTACGGGGTCTGACGCTCAGTGGAACGAAAACTCAC
GTTAAGGGATTTTGGTCATGAGATTATCAAAAAGGATCTTCACCTAGATCCTTTTAAATTAAAAATGAAG
TTTGCGGCCGCAAATCAATCTAAAGTATATATGAGTAAACTTGGTCTGACAGTTACCAATGCTTAATCAG
TGAGGCACCTATCTCAGCGATCTGTCTATTTCGTTCATCCATAGTTGCCTGACTCCCCGTCGTGTAGATA
ACTACGATACGGGAGGGCTTACCATCTGGCCCCAGTGCTGCAATGATACCGCGAGACCCACGCTCACCGG
CTCCAGATTTATCAGCAATAAACCAGCCAGCCGGAAGGGCCGAGCGCAGAAGTGGTCCTGCAACTTTATC
CGCCTCCATCCAGTCTATTAATTGTTGCCGGGAAGCTAGAGTAAGTAGTTCGCCAGTTAATAGTTTGCGC
AACGTTGTTGCCATTGCTACAGGCATCGTGGTGTCACGCTCGTCGTTTGGTATGGCTTCATTCAGCTCCG
GTTCCCAACGATCAAGGCGAGTTACATGATCCCCCATGTTGTGCAAAAAAGCGGTTAGCTCCTTCGGTCC
TCCGATCGTTGTCAGAAGTAAGTTGGCCGCAGTGTTATCACTCATGGTTATGGCAGCACTGCATAATTCT
CTTACTGTCATGCCATCCGTAAGATGCTTTTCTGTGACTGGTGAGTACTCAACCAAGTCATTCTGAGAAT
AGTGTATGCGGCGACCGAGTTGCTCTTGCCCGGCGTCAACACGGGATAATACCGCGCCACATAGCAGAAC
TTTAAAAGTGCTCATCATTGGAAAACGTTCTTCGGGGCGAAAACTCTCAAGGATCTTACCGCTGTTGAGA
TCCAGTTCGATGTAACCCACTCGTGCACCCAACTGATCTTCAGCATCTTTTACTTTCACCAGCGTTTCTG
GGTGAGCAAAAACAGGAAGGCAAAATGCCGCAAAAAAGGGAATAAGGGCGACACGGAAATGTTGAATACT
CATACTCTTCCTTTTTCAATATTATTGAAGCATTTATCAGGGTTATTGTCTCATGAGCGGATACATATTT
GAATGTATTTAGAAAAATAAACAAATAGGGGTTCCGCGCACATTTCCCCGAAAAGTGCCAC
Features (pLannotate 1.2.2; 19 found; start..end, strand, type, name):
      8..477     +  LTR            LTR: long terminal repeat from Moloney murine leukemia virus
    601..875     +  misc_feature   MESV Ψ (fragment): packaging signal of murine embryonic stem cell virus
    934..1350    +  CDS            gag (truncated): truncated Moloney murine leukemia virus (MMLV) gag gene lacking the start codon
   1391..2107    +  CDS            EGFP: EGFP is a basic (constitutively fluorescent) green fluorescent protein published in 1996, derived from Aequorea victoria. It is reported to be a rapidly-maturing weak dimer with moderate acid sensitivity.
   2134..2152    +  misc_feature   MCS (fragment): pBluescript multiple cloning site
   2153..2172    +  CDS            capTEV™ (fragment): composite tag for in vivo biotinylation, TEV protease cleavage, and 6xHis tagging
   2186..2230    +  CDS            S-Tag: affinity and epitope tag derived from pancreatic ribonuclease A
   2255..2617    +  CDS            SKA2: SKA2_HUMAN - Also known as FAM33A. Experimental evidence at protein level: Swiss-Prot protein existence level 1. Component of the SKA1 complex, a microtubule-binding subcomplex of the outer kinetochore that is essential for proper chromosome segregation (PubMed:17093495, PubMed:19289083, PubMed:23085020). Required for timely anaphase onset during mitosis, when chromosomes undergo bipolar attachment on spindle microtubules leading to silencing of the spindle checkpoint (PubMed:17093495). The SKA1 complex is a direct component of the kinetochore-microtubule interface and directly associates with
   2620..2642    +  misc_feature   MCS (fragment): multiple cloning site
   2654..2738    +  CDS            large T antigen (fragment): large T antigen from SV40 (simian virus 40)
   2781..3110    +  promoter       SV40 promoter: SV40 enhancer and early promoter
   3125..3172    +  promoter       EM7 promoter: synthetic bacterial promoter&nbsp
   3191..3589    +  CDS            BSD: blasticidin S deaminase; Aspergillus terreus BSD; confers resistance to blasticidin
   3642..4235    +  LTR            LTR: long terminal repeat from Moloney murine leukemia virus
   4244..4290    +  LTR            5' LTR (truncated) (fragment): truncated long terminal repeat from Moloney murine sarcoma virus
   4373..4421    -  CDS            lacI (fragment): lac repressor; lacI; The lac repressor binds to the lac operator to inhibit transcription in E. coli. This inhibition can be relieved by adding lactose or isopropyl-β-D-thiogalactopyranoside (IPTG).
   4607..5195    -  rep_origin     ori: high-copy-number ColE1/pMB1/pBR322/pUC origin of replication
   5373..6233    -  CDS            AmpR: β-lactamase; bla; confers resistance to ampicillin, carbenicillin, and related antibiotics
   6234..6338    -  promoter       AmpR promoter: bla
