[The description below was written by a language model from this plasmid's Addgene catalogue record and pLannotate feature annotations shown in this document.]
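Description:
pIC292 is a 6,361 bp Moloney murine leukemia virus-based retroviral vector for mammalian expression, built on the pIC242 backbone by replacing that plasmid's Mob1A insert with human SKA2 (also known as FAM33A). The sequencing primer names suggest a pBABE-type architecture. In bacteria it is maintained as a high-copy plasmid through a ColE1/pUC-type origin and selected with ampicillin via the β-lactamase gene and its promoter.

The proviral region is flanked by MMLV long terminal repeats and carries a packaging signal followed by a truncated gag segment lacking its start codon, elements that allow the transcript to be encapsidated when viral proteins are supplied in trans by packaging cells. No separate internal promoter is annotated upstream of the fusion, so expression presumably comes from the 5′ LTR. The payload is a single open reading frame consisting of EGFP, a TEV protease cleavage site (picked up by the annotation software as a fragment of a composite tag), an S-tag, and the 363 bp SKA2 coding sequence cloned between XhoI and SacII sites. Downstream, an SV40 enhancer/early promoter paired with the bacterial EM7 promoter drives blasticidin S deaminase, allowing blasticidin selection of transduced cells.

The N-terminal EGFP-TEV-S arrangement is a localization and affinity purification (LAP) tag. EGFP allows imaging of the fusion protein and serves as a first affinity handle, TEV cleavage releases the bound material, and the S-tag provides a second purification step. The construct is intended for generating stable cell lines in which SKA2, a component of the microtubule-binding Ska1 complex at the outer kinetochore, can be visualized and its interaction partners isolated.
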