Addgene plasmid #51405: pIC292
Purpose: Retroviral expression of EGFP-TEV-S-tag SKA2 for protein localization and affinity purification (LAP)
Depositing lab: Iain Cheeseman. Depositing organization: Whitehead Institute for Biomedical Research. Publication: The human kinetochore Ska1 complex facilitates microtubule depolymerization-coupled motility. Welburn JP, Grishchuk EL, Backer CB, Wilson-Kubalek EM, Yates JR 3rd, Cheeseman IM. Dev Cell. 2009 Mar;16(3):374-85. doi: 10.1016/j.devcel.2009.01.011. PubMed 19289083.
Backbone
  Vector backbone: pIC242
  Backbone manufacturer: Addgene Plasmid # 44432
  Backbone size w/o insert (bp): 5998
  Total vector size (bp): 6361
  Modifications to backbone: Mob1A insert in pIC242 was removed and replaced by Ska2
  Vector type: Mammalian Expression, Retroviral
  Selectable markers: Blasticidin
Growth in bacteria
  Bacterial resistance: Ampicillin, 100 μg/mL
  Growth temperature: 37°C
  Growth strain: DH5alpha
  Copy number: High Copy
Gene/Insert
  Gene/Insert name: Ska2 IMAGE 4685972 (alt name: Fam_33A)
  Species: H. sapiens (human)
  Insert size (bp): 363
  Entrez Gene: SKA2 (a.k.a. FAM33A)
  Tag / fusion protein: EGFP (N terminal on backbone); TEV protease site (N terminal on backbone); S tag (N terminal on backbone)
  Cloning method: Restriction Enzyme; 5′ cloning site XhoI (not destroyed); 3′ cloning site SacII (not destroyed)
  Sequencing primers: 5′ EGFP-C; 3′ pBABE-3
Terms and licenses: Academic/Nonprofit Terms; Industry Terms: Not Available to Industry
How to cite: pIC292 was a gift from Iain Cheeseman (Addgene plasmid # 51405 ; http://n2t.net/addgene:51405 ; RRID:Addgene_51405)
