>Addgene plasmid #51405 | pIC292 | addgene partial sequence | sequence record 82041 | EGFP-C 5'-CATGGTCCTGCTGGAGTTCGTG-3'
AGTCCGGAGGGGATCGGTGGAGCTCCACCGGTGGCGGCCGCTCTAGAGAGAATCTTTATTTTCAGGGCGC
CGCCAAATTCAAAGAAACCGCTGCTGCTAAATTCGAACGCCAGCACATGGACAGCGGAGGTGGAGGTACT
AGTCTCGAGATGGAGGCGGAGGTCGATAAGCTGGAACTGATGTTCCAGAAAGCTGAGTCTGATCTGGATT
ACATTCAATACAGGCTGGAATATGAAATCAAGACTAATCATCCTGATTCAGCAAGTGAGAAAAATCCAGT
TACACTCTTAAAGGAATTGTCAGTGATAAAGTCTCGATATCAAACTTTGTATGCCCGCTTTAAACCAGTT
GCTGTTGAGCAGAAAGAGAGTAAGAGCCGCATTTGTGCTACTGTGAAAAAGACTATGAATATGATACAAA
AACTACAGAAGCAAACAGACCTGGAGCTGTCACCACTGACTAAAGAAGAGAAAACTGCGGCAGAGCAATT
CAAATTTCACATGCCAGATTTATGAGAATTCTGCAGTCGACGGTACCGCGGGCCCGGGATCCACCGGATC
TAGATAACTGATCATAATCAGCCATACCACATTTGTAGAGGTTTTACTTGCTTTAAAAAACCTCCCACAC
CTCCCCCTGAACCTGAAACATAAAATGAATGCAATTCGCCAGCACAGTGGTCGACCCTGTGGAATGTGTG
TCAGTTAGGGTGTGGAAAGTCCCCAGGCTCCCCAGCAGGCAGAAGTATGCAAAGCATGCATCTCAATTAG
TCAGCAACCAGGTGTGGAAAGTCCCCAGGCTCCCCAGCAGGCAGAAGTATGCAAAGCATGCATCTCAATT
AGTCAGCAACCATAGTCCCGCCCCTAACTCCGCCC
